Addgene plasmid #63172: R57C10-Flp2
Purpose: R57C10 (N-synaptobrevin), "Pan-Neuronally," driven wild type yeast Flp2 promoter-fusion
Depositing lab: Gerald Rubin. Depositing organization: HHMI, Janelia Research Campus. Publication: Optimized tools for multicolor stochastic labeling reveal diverse stereotyped cell arrangements in the fly visual system. Nern A, Pfeiffer BD, Rubin GM. Proc Natl Acad Sci U S A. 2015 May 11. pii: 201506763. 10.1073/pnas.1506763112 PubMed 25964354.
Backbone
  Vector backbone: pBPGw
  Vector type: Insect Expression
Growth in bacteria
  Bacterial resistance: Ampicillin, 100 μg/mL
  Growth temperature: 37°C
  Growth strain: Top10
  Copy number: High Copy
Gene/Insert
  Gene/Insert name: yeast wild type containing a Glycine at amino acid 5 of the protein sequence (alt name: Flp2)
  Species: S. cerevisiae (budding yeast)
  Cloning method: Restriction Enzyme; 5′ cloning site KpnI (not destroyed); 3′ cloning site AvrII (not destroyed)
  Sequencing primers: 5′ CCAAATAGTCCTCTTACGTC; 3′ TACTTACAATATCAGTGATATC
Terms and licenses: Academic/Nonprofit Terms; Industry Terms: Not Available to Industry
How to cite: R57C10-Flp2 was a gift from Gerald Rubin (Addgene plasmid # 63172 ; http://n2t.net/addgene:63172 ; RRID:Addgene_63172)
