[The description below was written by a language model from this plasmid's Addgene catalogue record.]
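Description:
R57C10-Flp2 is an insect expression plasmid built on the pBPGw backbone and intended for use in Drosophila. It is maintained in E. coli as a high-copy plasmid under ampicillin selection. No feature table accompanies the entry, so the replication origin, any fly transformation marker or integration elements, the core promoter and the 3′ untranslated or polyadenylation sequences are not stated and cannot be described here.

The payload is a direct promoter fusion. The R57C10 enhancer fragment, derived from the N-synaptobrevin locus and described in the record as acting "pan-neuronally", drives expression of Flp2, a form of the Saccharomyces cerevisiae Flp recombinase. The record defines Flp2 as the wild-type yeast protein carrying a glycine at amino acid position 5. The coding sequence was inserted by restriction cloning between KpnI and AvrII sites, both of which are retained, so the recombinase cassette could in principle be excised or exchanged.

Flp catalyses site-specific recombination between FRT target sites, excising or inverting the intervening DNA depending on their orientation. Placing it under a broadly neuronal enhancer supplies recombinase activity across the nervous system without an intermediate binary driver such as GAL4. The associated publication concerns optimized tools for multicolor stochastic labeling of cells in the fly visual system, which fits use of this construct as a recombinase source that removes FRT-flanked stop cassettes from reporter transgenes so that neurons become labelled. The record does not specify which reporter constructs it is paired with, nor how its activity compares with that of other Flp variants.
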