>Addgene plasmid #63172 | R57C10-Flp2 | depositor partial sequence | sequence record 104806 | R57C10 promoter Flp2 promoter fusion and hsp70 transcriptional terminator
ATTTCCCACCCCTTGGCCATCGGCACTTGGAAATCGCTAAGGAAAAGCTTCTCGCTGGAACACCATTCGC
TGCTGGCCATCCAGGCAGCTTTTTCCCCAAATACACATAACAGTTAGGAAAGCTGCAAGTTTTCGCAGTT
GGCCAAAAACGTCGTAAGTGAAAATTTTCCTGGTGCTGCGTAAAAAAATTCGTAAAATATTAGTTAAGCC
TGGTTTTTGTAAACTCAAGTTGCCCGAGCAAAAGTAAAGTGATTCTGATCAAAAGTGCTAAAACTGATTG
ATTAGGAAAACGAAGATCAAACGAAATGTCAACCAAAGTCAGCGAAAACCCTTGTCGTGCAGAATTTCAT
TGATTTTTTCTTCTGAGCCCACGTTGGCCAGTTGGGCACTTGAAATTATTTTTAAAACGTTTTGCATTTT
GAAGACATCTTAGGTGCCCCTGGGGGTATGCAACGGAAATGAGGAAGGACATGCCTCATGGCTGGGCGTG
TTGCTGCCACCCAAATAGTCCTCTTACGTCCCAATTAGAATCCCATAGCTGCCCATTTCAAGCATTAACC
GATGTACTAAAAATAGTTGCAACTATTTTCGCACTCTATTCAGCAGCAGTTCCAGCGCTGAGCCAGAAAA
TTCCTGCGAAAGGCTGTCGTGGCAAGTGTTACCCGCACACATACACATCATCCAGATCCAGCCAATCCCC
CCGTGGAGTGGAGTGAATTTTCATTGACGACGGGGCGAAAAAGCTCTGGCGGAAGAGCGACAGAGAGAGA
GAGAAACAGAGAGAGAGAGAGAGAAGCGGCACTGAGAGCGCAACCCTCTAGAACAAGGGCGAATTCGACC
CAGCTTTCTTGTACAAAGTGGTGATAAACGGCCGGCCAGATCTGGTACCAATCAAAATGCCACAATTTGG
TATATTATGTAAAACACCACCTAAGGTGCTTGTTCGTCAGTTTGTGGAAAGGTTTGAAAGACCTTCAGGT
GAGAAAATAGCATTATGTGCTGCTGAACTAACCTATTTATGTTGGATGATTACACATAACGGAACAGCAA
TCAAGAGAGCCACATTCATGAGCTATAATACTATCATAAGCAATTCGCTGAGTTTCGATATTGTCAATAA
ATCACTCCAGTTTAAATACAAGACGCAAAAAGCAACAATTCTGGAAGCCTCATTAAAGAAATTGATTCCT
GCTTGGGAATTTACAATTATTCCTTACTATGGACAAAAACATCAATCTGATATCACTGATATTGTAAGTA
GTTTGCAATTACAGTTCGAATCATCGGAAGAAGCAGATAAGGGAAATAGCCACAGTAAAAAAATGCTTAA
AGCACTTCTAAGTGAGGGTGAAAGCATCTGGGAGATCACTGAGAAAATACTAAATTCGTTTGAGTATACT
TCGAGATTTACAAAAACAAAAACTTTATACCAATTCCTCTTCCTAGCTACTTTCATCAATTGTGGAAGAT
TCAGCGATATTAAGAACGTTGATCCGAAATCATTTAAATTAGTCCAAAATAAGTATCTGGGAGTAATAAT
CCAGTGTTTAGTGACAGAGACAAAGACAAGCGTTAGTAGGCACATATACTTCTTTAGCGCAAGGGGTAGG
ATCGATCCACTTGTATATTTGGATGAATTTTTGAGGAATTCTGAACCAGTCCTAAAACGAGTAAATAGGA
CCGGCAATTCTTCAAGCAATAAACAGGAATACCAATTATTAAAAGATAACTTAGTCAGATCGTACAATAA
AGCTTTGAAGAAAAATGCGCCTTATTCAATCTTTGCTATAAAAAATGGCCCAAAATCTCACATTGGAAGA
CATTTGATGACCTCATTTCTTTCAATGAAGGGCCTAACGGAGTTGACTAATGTTGTGGGAAATTGGAGCG
ATAAGCGTGCTTCTGCCGTGGCCAGGACAACGTATACTCATCAGATAACAGCAATACCTGATCACTACTT
CGCACTAGTTTCTCGGTACTATGCATATGATCCAATATCAAAGGAAATGATAGCATTGAAGGATGAGACT
AATCCAATTGAGGAGTGGCAGCATATAGAACAGCTAAAGGGTAGTGCTGAAGGAAGCATACGATACCCCG
CATGGAATGGGATAATATCACAGGAGGTACTAGACTACCTTTCATCCTACATAAATAGACGCATATAACC
TAGGAAGCTTATCGATACCGTCGACTAAAGCCAAATAGAAAATTATTCAGTTCCTGGCTTAAGTTTTTAA
AAGTGATATTATTTATTTGGTTGTAACCAACCAAAAGAATGTAAATAACTAATACATAATTATGTTAGTT
TTAAGTTAGCAACAAATTGATTTTAGCTATATTAGCTACTTGGTTAATAAATAGAATATATTTATTTAAA
GATAATTGCGTTTTTATTGTCAGGGAGTGAGTTTGCTTAAAAACTCGTTTAGATCCACTAGTTCTAGAGC
GGCCGCTGGCCACGGGTGCGCATGATCGTGCTCCTGTCGTTGAGGACCCGGCTAGGCTGGCGGGGTTGCC
TTACTGGTTAGCAGAATGAATCACCGATACGCGAGCGAACGTGAAGCGACTGCTGCTGCAAAACGTCTGC
GACCTGAGCAACAACATGAATGGTCTTCGGTTTCCGTGTTTCGTAAAGTCTGGAAACGCGGAAGTCAGCG
CCCTGCACCATTATGTTCCGGAGGCGCGCCCTAGTTCCAGTGAAATCCAAGCATTTTCTAAATTAATGTA
TTCTTATTATTATAGTTG
