>Addgene plasmid #63172 | R57C10-Flp2 | addgene partial sequence | sequence record 118810 | pBPGw-5 5'-CCAAATAGTCCTCTTACGTC-3'
GCGCTGAGCCAGAAAATTCCTGCGAAAGGCTGTCGTGGCAAGTGTTACCCGCACACATACACATCATCCA
GATCCAGCCAATCCCCCCGTGGAGTGGAGTGAATTTTCATTGACGACGGGGCGAAAAAGCTCTGGCGGAA
GAGCGACAGAGAGAGAGAGAAACAGAGAGAGAGAGAGAGAAGCGGCACTGAGAGCGCAACCCTCTAGAAC
AAGGGCGAATTCGACCCAGCTTTCTTGTACAAAGTGGTGATAAACGGCCGGCCAGATCTGGTACCAATCA
AAATGCCACAATTTGGTATATTATGTAAAACACCACCTAAGGTGCTTGTTCGTCAGTTTGTGGAAAGGTT
TGAAAGACCTTCAGGTGAGAAAATAGCATTATGTGCTGCTGAACTAACCTATTTATGTTGGATGATTACA
CATAACGGAACAGCAATCAAGAGAGCCACATTCATGAGCTATAATACTATCATAAGCAATTCGCTGAGTT
TCGATATTGTCAATAAATCACTCCAGTTTAAATACAAGACGCAAAAAGCAACAATTCTGGAAGCCTCATT
AAAGAAATTGATTCCTGCTTGGGAATTTACAATTATTCCTTACTATGGACAAAAACATCAATCTGATATC
ACTGATATTGTAAGTAGTTTGCAATTACAGTTCGAATCATCGGAAGAAGCAGATAAGGGAAATAGCCACA
GTAAAA
