>Addgene plasmid #63172 | R57C10-Flp2 | addgene partial sequence | sequence record 118811 | pBPGw-3 5'-TACTTACAATATCAGTGATATC-3'
TCCCAAGCAGGAATCAATTTCTTTAATGAGGCTTCCAGAATTGTTGCTTTTTGCGTCTTGTATTTAAACT
GGAGTGATTTATTGACAATATCGAAACTCAGCGAATTGCTTATGATAGTATTATAGCTCATGAATGTGGC
TCTCTTGATTGCTGTTCCGTTATGTGTAATCATCCAACATAAATAGGTTAGTTCAGCAGCACATAATGCT
ATTTTCTCACCTGAAGGTCTTTCAAACCTTTCCACAAACTGACGAACAAGCACCTTAGGTGGTGTTTTAC
ATAATATACCAAATTGTGGCATTTTGATTGGTACCAGATCTGGCCGGCCGTTTATCACCACTTTGTACAA
GAAAGCTGGGTCGAATTCGCCCTTGTTCTAGAGGGTTGCGCTCTCAGTGCCGCTTCTCTCTCTCTCTCTC
TGTTTCTCTCTCTCTCTGTCGCTCTTCCGCCAGAGCTTTTTCGCCCCGTCGTCAATGAAAATTCACTCCA
CTCCACGGGGGGATTGGCTGGATCTGGATGATGTGTATGTGTGCGGGTAACACTTGCCACGACAGCCTTT
CGCAGGAATTTTCTGGCTCAGCGCTGGAACTGCTGCTGAATAGAGTGCGAAAATAGTTGCAACTATTTTT
AGTACATCGGTTAATGCTTGAAATGGGCAGCTATGGGATTCTAATTGGGACGTAAGAGGACTATTTGGGT
GGCAGCAACACGCCCAGCCATGAGGCATGTCCTTCCTCATTTCCGTTGCATACCCCCAGGGGCACCTAAG
ATGTCTTCAAAATGCAAAACGTTTTAAAAATAATTTCAAGTGCCCAACTGGCCAACGTGGGCTCAGAAGA
AAAAATCAATGAAATTCTGCACGACAAGGGTTTTCGCTGACTTTGGTTGACATTTCGTTTGATCTT
